>Addgene plasmid #114067 | pT7-G-AsCas12a crRNA-BsaI cassette (MSP3491) | addgene full sequence | sequence record 220514 | Addgene NGS Result
TGGGCCTTTCTTCGGTAGAAAATCAAAGGATCTTCTTGAGATCCTTTTTTTCTGCGCGTAATCTGCTGCT
TGCAAACAAAAAAACCACCGCTACCAGCGGTGGTTTGTTTGCCGGATCAAGAGCTACCAACTCTTTTTCC
GAGGTAACTGGCTTCAGCAGAGCGCAGATACCAAATACTGTTCTTCTAGTGTAGCCGTAGTTAGGCCACC
ACTTCAAGAACTCTGTAGCACCGCCTACATACCTCGCTCTGCTAATCCTGTTACCAGTGGCTGCTGCCAG
TGGCGATAAGTCGTGTCTTACCGGGTTGGACTCAAGACGATAGTTACCGGATAAGGCGCAGCGGTCGGGC
TGAACGGGGGGTTCGTGCACACAGCCCAGCTTGGAGCGAACGACCTACACCGAACTGAGATACCTACAGC
GTGAGCTATGAGAAAGCGCCACGCTTCCCGAAGGGAGAAAGGCGGACAGGTATCCGGTAAGCGGCAGGGT
CGGAACAGGAGAGCGCACGAGGGAGCTTCCAGGGGGAAACGCCTGGTATCTTTATAGTCCTGTCGGGTTT
CGCCACCTCTGACTTGAGCATCGATTTTTGTGATGCTCGTCAGGGGGGCGGAGCCTATGGAAAAACGCCA
GCAACGCAGAAAGGCCCACCCGAAGGTGAGCCAGGTGATTACATTTAGGTCCTCATTAGAAAAACTCATC
GAGCATCAAGTGAAACTGCAATTTATTCATATCAGGATTATCAATACCATATTTTTGAAAAAGCCGTTTC
TGTAATGAAGGAGAAAACTCACCGAGGCAGTTCCATAGGATGGCAAGATCCTGGTATCGGTCTGCGATTC
CGACTCGTCCAACATCAATACAACCTATTAATTTCCCCTCGTCAAAAATAAGGTTATCAAGTGAGAAATC
ACCATGAGTGACGACTGAATCCGGTGAGAATGGCAAGAGTTTATGCATTTCTTTCCAGACTTGTTCAACA
GGCCAGCCATTACGCTCGTCATCAAAATCACTCGCACCAACCAAACCGTTATTCATTCGTGATTGCGCCT
GAGCGAGACGAAATACGCGATCGCCGTTAAAAGGACAATTACAAACAGGAATCGAATGCAACCGGCGCAG
GAACACTGCCAGCGCATCAACAATATTTTCACCTGAATCAGGATATTCTTCTAATACCTGGAATGCTGTT
TTCCCTGGGATCGCAGTGGTGAGTAACCATGCATCATCAGGAGTACGGATAAAATGCTTGATGGTCGGAA
GAGGCATAAATTCCGTCAGCCAGTTTAGCCTGACCATCTCATCTGTAACATCATTGGCAACGCTACCTTT
GCCATGTTTCAGAAACAACTCTGGCGCATCGGGCTTCCCATACAATCGATAGATTGTCGCACCTGATTGC
CCGACATTATCGCGAGCCCATTTATACCCATATAAATCAGCATCCATGTTGGAATTTAATCGCGGCTTCA
AGCAAGACGTTTCCCGTTGAATATGGCTCATTTTAGCTTCCTTAGCTCCTGAAAATCTCGATAACTCAAA
AAATACGCCCGGTAGTGATCTTATTTCATTATGGTGAAAGTTGGAACCTCTTACGTGCCGATCAAGTCAA
AAGCCTCCGGTCGGAGGCTTTTGACTTTCTGCTATGGAGGTCAGGTATGATTTAAATGGTCAGTATTGAG
CCTCAGGAAACAGCTATGACATCAAGCTGACTAGATAATCTAGCTGATCGTGGACCGATCATACGTATAA
TGCCGTAAGATCACGGGTCGCAGCACAGCTCGCGGTCCAGTAGTGATCGACACTGCTCGATCCGCTCGCA
CCGCTAGCTAATACGACTCACTATAGTAATTTCTACTCTTGTAGATGGAGACCCATGCCATAGCGTTGTT
CGGAATATGAATTTTTGAACAGATTCACCAACACCTAGTGGTCTCCTTTAAAAAGCTTGGATCGACGAGA
GCAGCGCGACTGGATCTGTCGCCCGTCTCAAACGCAACCCTCCGGCGGTCGCATATCATTCAGGACGAGC
CTCAGACTCCAGCGTAACTGGACTGCAATCAACTCACTGGCTCACCTTCCGGTCCACGATCAGCTAGAAT
CAAGCTGACTAGATAAACTGGCCGTCGTTTTACACGGG
Features (pLannotate 1.2.2; 8 found; start..end, strand, type, name):
     36..623     +  rep_origin     ori: high-copy-number ColE1/pMB1/pBR322/pUC origin of replication
    635..662     -  terminator     T7Te terminator: phage T7 early transcription terminator
    686..1501    -  CDS            KanR: aminoglycoside phosphotransferase; aph(3')-Ia; confers resistance to kanamycin in bacteria or G418 (Geneticin®) in eukaryotes
   1502..1604    -  promoter       cat promoter: promoter of the E. coli cat gene encoding chloramphenicol acetyltransferase
   1605..1636    -  terminator     tonB terminator: bidirectional E. coli tonB-P14 transcription terminator
   1829..1846    +  promoter       T7 promoter (fragment): promoter for bacteriophage T7 RNA polymerase
   2117..2134    +  CDS            lacZα (fragment): LacZα fragment of β-galactosidase; lacZ fragment
   2133..14      +  terminator     T3Te terminator (fragment) (across the origin): phage T3 early transcription terminator
