[The description below was written by a language model from this plasmid's Addgene catalogue record and pLannotate feature annotations shown in this document.]
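Description:
pT7-G-AsCas12a crRNA-BsaI cassette (MSP3491) is a very small (about 2.1 kb) bacterial entry plasmid built on the DR247 backbone and intended as a template source for in vitro transcription of CRISPR RNAs for Acidaminococcus sp. Cas12a (AsCas12a). It is propagated in E. coli from a high-copy ColE1/pUC-type origin and selected with kanamycin. The aph(3')-Ia resistance gene is annotated as being driven by the cat promoter and is bracketed by the tonB and T7Te terminators. These, together with a partial T3Te terminator spanning the sequence origin, insulate the marker and origin from transcription in the rest of the plasmid.

The functional payload is synthetic and sits downstream of a T7 RNA polymerase promoter, which the annotation software detects as a fragment. As the name indicates, the promoter is followed by a G, presumably the initiating nucleotide favoured by T7 polymerase, then the AsCas12a crRNA scaffold and a BsaI cassette. The scaffold and BsaI sites are not individually annotated in the feature table, and the exact cloning sites are listed as unknown. BsaI is a type IIS enzyme that cuts outside its recognition site, so digestion would typically release the cassette and leave defined overhangs for ligating annealed oligonucleotides encoding a spacer. Because Cas12a crRNAs carry the direct repeat 5' of the spacer, the target-specific sequence would be inserted after the scaffold. A short lacZα fragment is also detected and appears to be a backbone remnant rather than a working screening marker.

The resulting clones serve as templates for T7 run-off synthesis of AsCas12a guides, for example for in vitro cleavage assays or for characterising engineered Cas12a variants.
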