Addgene plasmid #114067: pT7-G-AsCas12a crRNA-BsaI cassette (MSP3491)
Purpose: T7 promoter crRNA entry vector used for in vitro transcription of AsCas12a guides
Depositing lab: Keith Joung & Benjamin Kleinstiver. Depositing organization: Massachusetts General Hospital. Publication: Engineered CRISPR-Cas12a variants with increased activities and improved targeting ranges for gene, epigenetic and base editing. Kleinstiver BP, Sousa AA, Walton RT, Tak YE, Hsu JY, Clement K, Welch MM, Horng JE, Malagon-Lopez J, Scarfo I, Maus MV, Pinello L, Aryee MJ, Joung JK. Nat Biotechnol. 2019 Feb 11. pii: 10.1038/s41587-018-0011-0. doi: 10.1038/s41587-018-0011-0. PubMed 30742127.
Backbone
  Vector backbone: DR247
  Backbone manufacturer: Joung Lab (Addgene plasmid # 42230)
  Vector type: in vitro transcription
Growth in bacteria
  Bacterial resistance: Kanamycin, 50 μg/mL
  Growth temperature: 37°C
  Growth strain: DH5alpha
  Copy number: High Copy
Gene/Insert
  Gene/Insert name: entry vector for AsCas12a crRNAs (alt name: MSP3491)
  Species: Synthetic
  Cloning method: Restriction Enzyme; 5′ cloning site unknown (unknown if destroyed); 3′ cloning site unknown (unknown if destroyed)
Terms and licenses: Academic/Nonprofit Terms; Industry Terms: Not Available to Industry
How to cite: pT7-G-AsCas12a crRNA-BsaI cassette (MSP3491) was a gift from Keith Joung & Benjamin Kleinstiver (Addgene plasmid # 114067 ; http://n2t.net/addgene:114067 ; RRID:Addgene_114067)
